>Addgene plasmid #156564 | pD649-HAsp-CLEC4A-Fc(DAPA)-AviTag-6xHis | addgene full sequence | sequence record 368735 | Addgene NGS Result
GAGTTAGGGGCGGGACTATGGTTGCTGACTAATTGAGATGCATGCTTTGCATACTTCTGCCTGCTGGGGA
GCCTGGGGACTTTCCACACCTGGTTGCTGACTAATTGAGATGCATGCTTTGCATACTTCTGCCTGCTGGG
GAGCCTGGGGACTTTCCACACCCTAACTGACACACATTCCACAGAATTAATTCGCGTTAAATTTTTGTTA
AATCAGCTCATTTTTTAACCAATAGGCCGAAATCGGCAAAATCCCTTATAAATCAAAAGAATAGACCGAG
ATAGGGTTGAGTGTTGTGATGCAATTTCCTCATTTTATTAGGAAAGGACAGTGGGAGTGGCACCTTCCAG
GGTCAAGGAAGGCACGGGGGAGGGGCAAACAACAGATGGCTGGCAACTAGAAGGCACAGTCGAGGCTGAT
TTTCTCTATCTATTTATTTTACTACTCAAGACTATCTTGCAAAGTAGAAGAACCCTGTCTGCAGTATGAC
GACCGTGTATACCCGATTGGCTTACCGGGTAACGCGTTGTGCCAGTGACTACAGGCCGGCCTTAGTGGTG
ATGGTGGTGGTGTTCATGCCACTCAATCTTCTGAGCCTCGAAAATATCATTAAGACCGCTGCCGCCGGGG
CTCAGGCTCAGGGACTTCTGGGTGTAGTGGTTGTGCAGGGCCTCGTGCATCACGCTGCAGCTGAACACGT
TGCCCTGCTGCCACCTGGACTTGTCCACGGTCAGCTTGCTGTACAGGAAGAAGCTGCCGTCGCTGTCCAG
CACTGGGGGGGTGGTCTTGTAGTTGTTCTCGGGCTGGCCGTTGCTCTCCCACTCCACGGCGATATCGCTG
GGGTAGAAGCCCTTCACCAGACAGGTCAGGGACACCTGGTTCTTGGTCATCTCCTCCCGGCTGGGGGGCA
GGGTGTACACCTGGGGCTCCCGTGGCTGGCCCTTGGCCTTGCTGATTGTCTTTTCGATTGGGGCAGCCAG
GGCCTTGTTGGAGACTTTGCACTTGTATTCTTTGCCGTTCAGCCAGTCCTGGTGCAGCACGGTCAGCACG
GACACCACCCTGTAGGTGCTGTTGTACTGCTCCTCTCTGGGCTTGGTCTTGGCGTTGTGCACCTCCACGC
CGTCCACGTACCAGTTGAACTTCACCTCTGGGTCCTCGTGGGACACGGCCACCACCACGCAGGTCACCTC
GGGGGTCCTGCTGATCATCAGGGTGTCCTTGGGCTTGGGGGGGAACAGGAACACGGAAGGCCCTCCCAGC
AGTTCTGGAGCTGGGCAGGGGGGGCAGGTGTGGGTCTTGTCGCCGCCCGGCGCGCCAAGGTGGATCTTCA
TCATCTCGCACACGCTTCTCTGAGGGCCCAGACAGTTCACGTCGTTCCAGCCCCATCTCTTAGGGCTCTT
GCGGAAGTTCAGCACCACGCATCTCTCGTTAGGATCGCTTGGCTCTCTGGGGTGCCAGAAGGTGCTGCTC
TCGTTGTAAGGTGTCTGGTCGACCCACTGCCAGTGTCTCTGTCCTTCAGGATCAGACAGGCCCACGAAGT
AGGCGGATTCCTCTTGCAGGTTTTGGAAGATGAAGTCCTGTTCCTCTTGGGTGTTGATGACCAGCAGATG
GGCTTCCATCCGGGCACAGTCCTTCTCAGAGTCCTGCCAAGAGGCGCTCTCGGTGCTGATGAAGTAGCAG
TTGCTGCTGAAGGACTTCCAGTTCTTGGGACAGCAGGACCAGGCTGTCTCTTCCACGGGCATGTTTTTCT
TCACGCACTCGAGGGTTGTGTGCACCAGTTCTTTGGTGGTTTTCTTTTCCAGCAGCTGGGAGTATTTCTG
GGCGGCCGCAGCGAACACCAGGCAGAAGATGTAGCTCAGGGCAATGATGGTCTTCATGGTGGCGCTAGCA
GGCGCGTTTTCGATAGAACCGAGGTGCAGTTGGACCTGGGAGTGGACACCTGTGGAGAGAAAGGCAAAGT
GGATGTTATTCTATAGTGTCACCTAAATCGTATGTGTATGATACATAAGGTTATGTATTAATTGTAGCCG
CGTTCTAACGAAGCCAAGGGGGTGGGCCTATAGACTCTATAGGCGGTACTTACGTCACTCTTGGCACGGG
GAATCCGCGTTCCAATGCACCGTTCCCGGCCGCGGAGGCTGGATCGGTCCCGGTGTCTTCTATGGAGGTC
AAAACAGCGTGGATGGCGTCTCCAGGCGATCTGACGGTTCACTAAACGAGCTCTGCTTATATAGACCTCC
CACCGTACACGCCTACCGCCCATTTGCGTCAATGGGGCGGAGTTGTTACGACATTTTGGAAAGTCCCGTT
GATTTTGGTGCCAAAACAAACTCCCATTGACGTCAATGGGGTGGAGACTTGGAAATCCCCGTGAGTCAAA
CCGCTATCCACGCCCATTGATGTACTGCCAAAACCGCATCACCATGGTAATAGCGATGACTAATACGTAG
ATGTACTGCCAAGTAGGAAAGTCCCATAAGGTCATGTACTGGGCATAATGCCAGGCGGGCCATTTACCGT
CATTGACGTCAATAGGGGGCGTACTTGGCATATGATACACTTGATGTACTGCCAAGTGGGCAGTTTACCG
TAAATACTCCACCCATTGACGTCAATGGAAAGTCCCTATTGGCGTTACTATGGGAACATACGTCATTATT
GACGTCAATGGGCGGGGGTCGTTGGGCGGTCAGCCAGGCGGGCCATTTACCGTAAGTTATGTAACGCGGA
ACTCCATATATGGGCTATGAACTAATGACCCCGTAATTGATTACTATTAATAACTAGTCAATAATCAATG
CCAACATGGCGGTCATATTGGACATGAGCCAATATAAATGTACATATTATGATATAGATACAACGTATGC
AATGGCCAATAGCCAATATTGATTTATGCTATATAACCAATGAATAATATGGCTAATGGCCAATATTGAG
TCAACGCCACTGTGCATGAAGCTCGTAATTGTTATCCGCTCACAATTAAGGGCGACACAAAATTTATTCT
AAATGATAATAAATACTGATAACATCTTATAGTTTGTATTATATTTTGTATTATCGTTGACATGTATAAT
TTTGATATCAAAAACTGATTTTCCCTTTATTATTTTCGAGATTTATTTTCTTAATTCTCTTTAACAAACT
AGAAATATTGTATATACAAAAAATCATAAATAATAGATGAATAGTTTAATTATAGGTGTTCATCAATCGA
AAAAGCAACGTATCTTATTTAAAGTGCGTTGCTTTTTTCTCATTTATAAGGTTAAATAATTCTCATATAT
CAAGCAAAGTGACAGGCGCCCTTAAATATTCTGACAAATGCTCTTTCCCTAAACTCCCCCCATAAAAAAA
CCCGCCGAAGCGGGTTTTTACGTTATTTGCGGATTAACGATTACTCGTTATCAGAACCGCCCAGGGGGCC
CGAGCTTAAGACTGGCCGTCGTTTTACAACACAGAAAGAGTTTGTAGAAACGCAAAAAGGCCATCCGTCA
GGGGCCTTCTGCTTAGTTTGATGCCTGGCAGTTCCCTACTCTCGCCTTCCGCTTCCTCGCTCACTGACTC
GCTGCGCTCGGTCGTTCGGCTGCGGCGAGCGGTATCAGCTCACTCAAAGGCGGTAATACGGTTATCCACA
GAATCAGGGGATAACGCAGGAAAGAACATGTGAGCAAAAGGCCAGCAAAAGGCCAGGAACCGTAAAAAGG
CCGCGTTGCTGGCGTTTTTCCATAGGCTCCGCCCCCCTGACGAGCATCACAAAAATCGACGCTCAAGTCA
GAGGTGGCGAAACCCGACAGGACTATAAAGATACCAGGCGTTTCCCCCTGGAAGCTCCCTCGTGCGCTCT
CCTGTTCCGACCCTGCCGCTTACCGGATACCTGTCCGCCTTTCTCCCTTCGGGAAGCGTGGCGCTTTCTC
ATAGCTCACGCTGTAGGTATCTCAGTTCGGTGTAGGTCGTTCGCTCCAAGCTGGGCTGTGTGCACGAACC
CCCCGTTCAGCCCGACCGCTGCGCCTTATCCGGTAACTATCGTCTTGAGTCCAACCCGGTAAGACACGAC
TTATCGCCACTGGCAGCAGCCACTGGTAACAGGATTAGCAGAGCGAGGTATGTAGGCGGTGCTACAGAGT
TCTTGAAGTGGTGGGCTAACTACGGCTACACTAGAAGAACAGTATTTGGTATCTGCGCTCTGCTGAAGCC
AGTTACCTTCGGAAAAAGAGTTGGTAGCTCTTGATCCGGCAAACAAACCACCGCTGGTAGCGGTGGTTTT
TTTGTTTGCAAGCAGCAGATTACGCGCAGAAAAAAAGGATCTCAAGAAGATCCTTTGATCTTTTCTACGG
GGTCTGACGCTCAGTGGAACGACGCGCGCGTAACTCACGTTAAGGGATTTTGGTCATGAGCAAGGGGTGT
TATGAGCCATATTCAGGTATAAATGGGCTCGCGATAATGTTCAGAATTGGTTAATTGGTTGTAACACTGA
CCCCTATTTGTTTATTTTTCTAAATACATTCAAATATGTATCCGCTCATGAGACAATAACCCTGATAAAT
GCTTCAATAATATTGAAAAAGGAAGAATATGAGTATTCAACATTTCCGTGTCGCCCTTATTCCCTTTTTT
GCGGCATTTTGCCTTCCTGTTTTTGCTCACCCAGAAACGCTGGTGAAAGTAAAAGATGCTGAAGATCAGT
TGGGTGCACGAGTGGGTTACATCGAACTGGATCTCAACAGCGGTAAGATCCTTGAGAGTTTTCGCCCCGA
AGAACGTTTTCCAATGATGAGCACTTTTAAAGTTCTGCTATGTGGCGCGGTATTATCCCGTATTGACGCC
GGGCAAGAGCAACTCGGTCGCCGCATACACTATTCTCAGAATGACTTGGTTGAGTACTCACCAGTCACAG
AAAAGCATCTTACGGATGGCATGACAGTAAGAGAATTATGCAGTGCTGCCATAACCATGAGTGATAACAC
TGCGGCCAACTTACTTCTGACAACGATCGGAGGACCGAAGGAGCTAACCGCTTTTTTGCACAACATGGGG
GATCATGTAACTCGCCTTGATCGTTGGGAACCGGAGCTGAATGAAGCCATACCAAACGACGAGCGTGACA
CCACGATGCCTGTAGCGATGGCAACAACGTTGCGCAAACTATTAACTGGCGAACTACTTACTCTAGCTTC
CCGGCAACAATTAATAGACTGGATGGAGGCGGATAAAGTTGCAGGACCACTTCTGCGCTCGGCCCTTCCG
GCTGGCTGGTTTATTGCTGATAAATCCGGAGCCGGTGAGCGTGGTTCTCGCGGTATCATCGCAGCGCTGG
GGCCAGATGGTAAGCCCTCCCGTATCGTAGTTATCTACACGACGGGGAGTCAGGCAACTATGGATGAACG
AAATAGACAGATCGCTGAGATAGGTGCCTCACTGATTAAGCATTGGTAATGACCATGATTACGCCAAGCT
CTAGCTAGAGGTCGACGGTATACAGACATGATAAGATACATTGATGAGTTTGGACAAACCACAACTAGAA
TGCAGTGAAAAAAATGCTTTATTTGTGAAATTTGTGATGCTATTGCTTTATTTGTAACCATTATAAGCTG
CAATAAACAAGTTGGGGTGGGCGAAGAACTCCAGCATGAGATCCCCGCGCTGGAGGATCATCCAGCCGGC
GTCCCGGAAAACGATTCCGAAGCCCAACCTTTCATAGAAGGCGGCGGTGGAATCGAAATCTCGTAGCACG
TGTCAGGCACCGGGCTTGCGGGTCATGCACCAGGTGCGCGGTCCTTCGGGCACCTCGACGTCGGCGGTGA
CGGTGAAGCCGAGCCGCTCGTAGAAGGGGAGGTTGCGGGGCGCGGATGTCTCCAGGAAGGCGGGCACCCC
GGCGCGCTCGGCCGCCTCCACTCCGGGGAGCACGACGGCGCTGCCCAGACCCTTGCCCTGGTGGTCGGGC
GAGACGCCGACGGTGGCCAGGAACCACGCGGGCTCCTTGGGCCGGTGCGGCGCCAGGAGGCCTTCCATCT
GTTGCTGCGCGGCCAGCCGGGAACCGCTCAACTCGGCCATGCGCGGGCCGATCTCGGCGAACACCGCCCC
CGCTTCGACGCTCTCCGGCGTGGTCCAGACCGCCACCGCGGCGCCGTCGTCCGCGACCCACACCTTGCCG
ATGTCGAGCCCGACGCGCGTGAGGAAGAGTTCTTGCAGCTCGGTGACCCGCTCGATGTGGCGGTCCGGAT
CGACGGTGTGGCGCGTGGCGGGGTAGTCGGCGAACGCGGCGGCGAGGGTGCGTACGGCCCTGGGGACGTC
GTCGCGGGTGGCGAGGCGCACCGTGGGCTTGTACTCGGTCATGGTTTAGTTCCTCACCTTGTCGTATTAT
ACTATGCCGATATACTATGCCGATGATTAATTGTCAACACGTGCTGATCAGATCCGAAAATGGATATACA
AGCTCCCGGGAGCTTTTTGCAAAAGCCTAGGCCTCCAAAAAAGCCTCCTCACTACTTCTGGAATAGCTCA
GAGGCAGAGGCGGCCTCGGCCTCTGCATAAATAAAAAAAATTAGTCAGCCATGGGGCGGAGAATGGGCGG
AACTGGGCGGAGTTAGGGGCGGGATGGGCG
Features (pLannotate 1.2.2; 21 found; start..end, strand, type, name):
    189..297     -  rep_origin     f1 ori (fragment): f1 bacteriophage origin of replication; arrow indicates direction of (+) strand synthesis
    298..409     -  polyA_signal   bGH poly(A) signal: bovine growth hormone polyadenylation signal
    624..1301    -  CDS            IGHG1 (fragment): IGHG1_HUMAN - Experimental evidence at protein level: Swiss-Prot protein existence level 1. Constant region of immunoglobulin heavy chains. Immunoglobulins, also known as antibodies, are membrane-bound or secreted glycoproteins produced by B lymphocytes. In the recognition phase of humoral immunity, the membrane-bound immunoglobulins serve as receptors which, upon binding of a specific antigen, trigger the clonal expansion and differentiation of B lymphocytes into immunoglobulins- secreting plasma cells. Secreted immunoglobulins mediate the effector phase of humoral immunity, which results in
   1317..1868    -  CDS            CLEC4A (fragment): CLC4A_HUMAN - Also known as CLECSF6 From Homo sapiens (Human).
   1929..1966    -  CDS            IgH signal sequence (fragment): signal sequence from the mouse immunoglobulin heavy chain variable region
   1970..1988    -  promoter       SP6 promoter: promoter for bacteriophage SP6 RNA polymerase
   2040..2083    -  intron         CMV intron (fragment): modified intron A from human cytomegalovirus
   2219..2422    -  promoter       CMV promoter: human cytomegalovirus (CMV) immediate early promoter
   2423..2726    -  enhancer       CMV enhancer: human cytomegalovirus immediate early enhancer
   2969..2985    -  protein_bind   lac operator: The lac repressor binds to the lac operator to inhibit transcription in E. coli. This inhibition can be relieved by adding lactose or isopropyl-β-D-thiogalactopyranoside (IPTG). lac repressor encoded by lacI
   3441..3460    +  CDS            lacZα (fragment): LacZα fragment of β-galactosidase; lacZ fragment
   3485..3502    -  terminator     rrnB T2 terminator (fragment): transcription terminator T2 from the E. coli rrnB gene
   3727..4315    -  rep_origin     ori: high-copy-number ColE1/pMB1/pBR322/pUC origin of replication
   4426..4450    +  CDS            KanR (fragment): aminoglycoside phosphotransferase; aph(3')-Ia; confers resistance to kanamycin
   4480..4576    +  promoter       AmpR promoter (fragment): bla
   4579..5439    +  CDS            AmpR: β-lactamase; bla; confers resistance to ampicillin, carbenicillin, and related antibiotics
   5492..5613    -  polyA_signal   SV40 poly(A) signal: SV40 polyadenylation signal
   5608..5733    -  CDS            ble (fragment): BLE_KLEPN - Experimental evidence at protein level: Swiss-Prot protein existence level 1. Binding protein with a strong affinity to the bleomycin family of antibiotics. Binds to CL990; an antimitotic-antibiotic compound. From Klebsiella pneumoniae.
   5743..6342    -  CDS            PuroR (fragment): puromycin N-acetyltransferase; pac from Streptomyces; confers resistance to puromycin
   6361..6408    -  promoter       EM7 promoter: synthetic bacterial promoter&nbsp
   6456..175     -  promoter       SV40 promoter (across the origin): SV40 enhancer and early promoter
