[The description below was written by a language model from this plasmid's Addgene catalogue record and pLannotate feature annotations shown in this document.]
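Description:
pD649-HAsp-CLEC4A-Fc(DAPA)-AviTag-6xHis is a mammalian expression plasmid built on the pD649 backbone for producing a secreted, Fc-fused form of the extracellular domain of human CLEC4A (also called DCIR or CD367). It is propagated in E. coli as a high-copy plasmid from a ColE1/pUC-type origin with ampicillin selection through the β-lactamase gene. The sequenced record is 6,610 nt. Annotation also detects short fragments of an f1 origin, lacZα, a kanamycin resistance gene and an rrnB terminator, which appear to be backbone remnants.

The expression cassette is driven by the CMV immediate-early enhancer and promoter, followed by a fragment of CMV intron A and an SP6 promoter that also serves as a sequencing primer site. The open reading frame begins with a secretion signal, named "HAsp" in the construct name but matched by the annotation software to a mouse immunoglobulin heavy-chain signal sequence fragment. Next comes the CLEC4A segment, cloned between retained NotI and AscI sites, and then a human IgG1 Fc region carrying the D265A and P329A (DAPA) substitutions, which are generally used to reduce Fc effector interactions. A C-terminal AviTag permits site-specific biotinylation by BirA, and a 6xHis tag allows metal-affinity purification; neither was picked up by the automated annotation. A bGH polyadenylation signal ends the transcript.

A separate SV40 promoter/EM7 cassette carries a puromycin N-acetyltransferase sequence (annotated as a fragment) with an SV40 poly(A) signal, suggesting selection in mammalian cells. The depositor notes that some plasmids in this collection may carry an IS4-like transposase upstream of the CMV promoter; none is annotated here. The construct belongs to a collection of ectodomain fusions made for screening protein-protein interactions among human cell-surface proteins.
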