Addgene plasmid #156564: pD649-HAsp-CLEC4A-Fc(DAPA)-AviTag-6xHis
Purpose: Mammalian expression of cell-surface protein extracellular domain fused to Fc(DAPA)-Avi-6xHis. Protein is secreted from cells.
Depositing lab: Chris Garcia. Depositing organization: Stanford University. Publication: A Human IgSF Cell-Surface Interactome Reveals a Complex Network of Protein-Protein Interactions. Wojtowicz WM, Vielmetter J, Fernandes RA, Siepe DH, Eastman CL, Chisholm GB, Cox S, Klock H, Anderson PW, Rue SM, Miller JJ, Glaser SM, Bragstad ML, Vance J, Lam AW, Lesley SA, Zinn K, Garcia KC. Cell. 2020 Aug 20;182(4):1027-1043.e17. doi: 10.1016/j.cell.2020.07.025. PubMed 32822567.
Backbone
  Vector backbone: pD649
  Backbone size w/o insert (bp): 6106
  Vector type: Mammalian Expression
Growth in bacteria
  Bacterial resistance: Ampicillin, 100 μg/mL
  Growth temperature: 37°C
  Growth strain: DH5alpha
  Copy number: High Copy
Gene/Insert
  Gene/Insert name: CLEC4A (alt name: CLC4A)
  Species: H. sapiens (human)
  Insert size (bp): 504
  Mutation: Fc region of human IgG contains D265A and P329A mutations (DAPA)
  Entrez Gene: CLEC4A (a.k.a. CD367, CLECSF6, DCIR, DDB27, HDCGC13P, LLIR, hDCIR)
  Promoter: CMV/SP6
  Tag / fusion protein: Fc(DAPA)-AviTag-6xHis (C terminal on backbone)
  Cloning method: Restriction Enzyme; 5′ cloning site GCGGCCGC (not destroyed); 3′ cloning site GGCGCGCC (not destroyed)
  Sequencing primers: 5′ ATTTAGGTGACACTATAG; 3′ CACGTACCAGTTGAACTTCACC
Resource information
  A portion of this plasmid was derived from a plasmid made by: synthesis by ThermoFisher
Terms and licenses: Academic/Nonprofit Terms; Industry Terms: Not Available to Industry
Depositor comments: Some plasmids in this collection may have an IS4-like element ISVsa5 family transposase upstream of the CMV promoter.
How to cite: pD649-HAsp-CLEC4A-Fc(DAPA)-AviTag-6xHis was a gift from Chris Garcia (Addgene plasmid # 156564 ; http://n2t.net/addgene:156564 ; RRID:Addgene_156564)
